Addgene plasmid #139014: HA-CHMP6
Purpose: Expresses HA-tagged human CHMP6 in mammalian cells
Depositing lab: Ken-Ichi Takemaru. Depositing organization: Stony Brook University.
Backbone
  Vector backbone: pCS2+HA
  Backbone size w/o insert (bp): 4100
  Vector type: Mammalian Expression
Growth in bacteria
  Bacterial resistance: Ampicillin, 100 μg/mL
  Growth temperature: 37°C
  Growth strain: DH5alpha
  Copy number: High Copy
Gene/Insert
  Gene/Insert name: human CHMP6
  Species: H. sapiens (human)
  Tag / fusion protein: HA (N terminal on backbone)
  Cloning method: Restriction Enzyme; 5′ cloning site BglII (destroyed during cloning); 3′ cloning site XhoI (not destroyed)
  Sequencing primers: 5′ CCCAAGCTTGATTTAG (SP6); 3′ TTATGCTGAGTGATATC (T7)
Terms and licenses: Academic/Nonprofit Terms; Industry Terms: Not Available to Industry
How to cite: HA-CHMP6 was a gift from Ken-Ichi Takemaru (Addgene plasmid # 139014 ; http://n2t.net/addgene:139014 ; RRID:Addgene_139014)
