[The description below was written by a language model from this plasmid's Addgene catalogue record and pLannotate feature annotations shown in this document.]
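Description:
HA-CHMP6 is a mammalian expression plasmid built on the pCS2+HA backbone that carries the human CHMP6 coding sequence fused to an N-terminal HA epitope tag supplied by the vector. The full sequenced construct is about 4.7 kb. Expression in mammalian cells is driven by the simian cytomegalovirus IE94 enhancer/promoter that occupies the first kilobase of the plasmid, and transcripts are terminated by an SV40 polyadenylation signal downstream of the insert. The annotated CHMP6 open reading frame spans roughly 600 bp. The HA tag itself is not called as a separate feature in the table, but the catalogue entry places it on the backbone upstream of the insert, consistent with the gap between the SP6 promoter and the start of the CHMP6 annotation. The insert was introduced by restriction cloning, with the 5′ BglII site destroyed and the 3′ XhoI site retained.

As is typical of the pCS2 family, an SP6 promoter sits between the CMV promoter and the coding region, so sense RNA could in principle be made by in vitro transcription, while T7 and T3 promoters lie in the opposite orientation on the far side of the insert. The plasmid is propagated in E. coli through a high-copy ColE1/pUC-type origin with ampicillin selection from the β-lactamase gene. An f1 origin and remnants of lac promoter/operator, lacI and lacZα sequences are backbone leftovers. CHMP6 (also known as VPS20) is a probable core ESCRT-III component involved in multivesicular body formation and endosomal cargo sorting. The construct lets the protein be expressed in mammalian cells and, via the HA epitope, detected or immunoprecipitated with anti-HA antibodies.
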