Features (pLannotate 1.2.2; 15 found; start..end, strand, type, name):
      1..978     +  promoter       CMV IE94 promoter: enhancer/promoter region of simian cytomegalovirus major immediate early transcription unit IE94
   1013..1031    +  promoter       SP6 promoter: promoter for bacteriophage SP6 RNA polymerase
   1103..1705    +  CDS            CHMP6: CHMP6_HUMAN - Also known as VPS20. Experimental evidence at protein level: Swiss-Prot protein existence level 1. Probable core component of the endosomal sorting required for transport complex III (ESCRT-III) which is involved in multivesicular bodies (MVBs) formation and sorting of endosomal cargo proteins into MVBs. MVBs contain intraluminal vesicles (ILVs) that are generated by invagination and scission from the limiting membrane of the endosome and mostly are delivered to lysosomes enabling degradation of membrane proteins, such as stimulated growth factor receptors, lysosomal enzymes and
   1732..1750    -  promoter       T7 promoter: promoter for bacteriophage T7 RNA polymerase
   1755..1889    -  polyA_signal   SV40 poly(A) signal: SV40 polyadenylation signal
   2002..2020    -  promoter       T3 promoter: promoter for bacteriophage T3 RNA polymerase
   2065..2081    -  protein_bind   lac operator: The lac repressor binds to the lac operator to inhibit transcription in E. coli. This inhibition can be relieved by adding lactose or isopropyl-β-D-thiogalactopyranoside (IPTG). lac repressor encoded by lacI
   2089..2119    -  promoter       lac promoter: promoter for the E. coli lac operon
   2134..2155    -  protein_bind   CAP binding site: CAP binding activates transcription in the presence of cAMP. E. coli catabolite activator protein
   2168..2260    -  CDS            lacI (fragment): lac repressor; lacI; The lac repressor binds to the lac operator to inhibit transcription in E. coli. This inhibition can be relieved by adding lactose or isopropyl-β-D-thiogalactopyranoside (IPTG).
   2443..3031    -  rep_origin     ori: high-copy-number ColE1/pMB1/pBR322/pUC origin of replication
   3202..4062    -  CDS            AmpR: β-lactamase; bla; confers resistance to ampicillin, carbenicillin, and related antibiotics
   4063..4167    -  promoter       AmpR promoter: bla
   4220..4648    -  rep_origin     f1 ori (sequence partly withheld): f1 bacteriophage origin of replication; arrow indicates direction of (+) strand synthesis
   4653..4719    -  CDS            lacZα (fragment): LacZα fragment of β-galactosidase; lacZ fragment
>Addgene plasmid #139014 | HA-CHMP6 | addgene full sequence | sequence record 274414 | Addgene NGS Result
GCCAATTCAATATGGCGTATATGGACTCATGCCAATTCAATATGGTGGATCTGGACCTGTGCCAATTCAA
TATGGCGTATATGGACTCGTGCCAATTCAATATGGTGGATCTGGACCCCAGCCAATTCAATATGGCGGAC
TTGGCACCATGCCAATTCAATATGGCGGACCTGGCACTGTGCCAACTGGGGAGGGGTCTACTTGGCACGG
TGCCAAGTTTGAGGAGGGGTCTTGGCCCTGTGCCAAGTCCGCCATATTGAATTGGCATGGTGCCAATAAT
GGCGGCCATATTGGCTATATGCCAGGATCAATATATAGGCAATATCCAATATGGCCCTATGCCAATATGG
CTATTGGCCAGGTTCAATACTATGTATTGGCCCTATGCCATATAGTATTCCATATATGGGTTTTCCTATT
GACGTAGATAGCCCCTCCCAATGGGCGGTCCCATATACCATATATGGGGCTTCCTAATACCGCCCATAGC
CACTCCCCCATTGACGTCAATGGTCTCTATATATGGTCTTTCCTATTGACGTCATATGGGCGGTCCTATT
GACGTATATGGCGCCTCCCCCATTGACGTCAATTACGGTAAATGGCCCGCCTGGCTCAATGCCCATTGAC
GTCAATAGGACCACCCACCATTGACGTCAATGGGATGGCTCATTGCCCATTCATATCCGTTCTCACGCCC
CCTATTGACGTCAATGACGGTAAATGGCCCACTTGGCAGTACATCAATATCTATTAATAGTAACTTGGCA
AGTACATTACTATTGGAAGTACGCCAGGGTACATTGGCAGTACTCCCATTGACGTCAATGGCGGTAAATG
GCCCGCGATGGCTGCCAAGTACATCCCCATTGACGTCAATGGGGAGGGGCAATGACGCAAATGGGCGTTC
CATTGACGTAAATGGGCGGTAGGCGTGCCTAATGGGAGGTCTATATAAGCAATGCTCGTTTAGGGAACCG
CCATTCTGCCTGGGGACGTCGGAGCAAGCTTGATTTAGGTGACACTATAGAATACAAGCTACTTGTTCTT
TTTGCAGGATACCATGCGATACCCATATGATGTGCCAGATTACGCTGGATCTATGGGTAACCTGTTCGGC
CGCAAGAAGCAGAGCCGCGTCACGGAGCAGGACAAGGCCATCCTGCAACTGAAGCAGCAGCGGGACAAGC
TGAGGCAGTACCAGAAGAGGATCGCCCAGCAGCTGGAGCGCGAGCGCGCCCTGGCCCGGCAGCTGCTGCG
GGACGGCAGGAAGGAACGGGCCAAGCTGCTGCTCAAGAAGAAGCGATACCAGGAGCAGCTCCTGGACAGG
ACGGAGAACCAGATCAGCAGCCTGGAGGCCATGGTTCAGAGTATTGAGTTCACCCAGATCGAAATGAAAG
TGATGGAGGGGCTGCAGTTTGGAAATGAGTGTCTGAACAAGATGCACCAGGTGATGTCCATTGAAGAGGT
GGAGAGGATCCTGGACGAGACGCAGGAGGCCGTGGAGTACCAGCGGCAAATAGACGAGCTCCTGGCAGGA
AGCTTCACTCAGGAGGATGAAGACGCCATCCTGGAGGAGCTGAGCGCAATCACTCAGGAACAAATAGAGC
TGCCAGAGGTTCCCTCCGAGCCCCTTCCTGAGAAGATCCCAGAAAACGTCCCTGTCAAGGCCAGGCCCAG
GCAGGCGGAGCTGGTGGCAGCTTCGTAACTCGAGCCTCTAGATTCTGCAGCCCTATAGTGAGTCGTATTA
CGTAGATCCAGACATGATAAGATACATTGATGAGTTTGGACAAACCACAACTAGAATGCAGTGAAAAAAA
TGCTTTATTTGTGAAATTTGTGATGCTATTGCTTTATTTGTAACCATTATAAGCTGCAATAAACAAGTTA
ACAACAACAATTGCATTCATTTTATGTTTCAGGTTCAGGGGGAGGTGTGGGAGGTTTTTTAATTCGCGGC
CGCGGCGCCAATGCATTGGGCCCGGTACCCAGCTTTTGTTCCCTTTAGTGAGGGTTAATTGCGCGCTTGG
CGTAATCATGGTCATAGCTGTTTCCTGTGTGAAATTGTTATCCGCTCACAATTCCACACAACATACGAGC
CGGGAGCATAAAGTGTAAAGCCTGGGGTGCCTAATGAGTGAGCTAACTCACATTAATTGCGTTGCGCTCA
CTGCCCGCTTTCCAGTCGGGAAACCTGTCGTGCCAGCTGCATTAATGAATCGGCCAACGCGCGGGGAGAG
GCGGTTTGCGTATTGGGCGCTCTTCCGCTTCCTCGCTCACTGACTCGCTGCGCTCGGTCGTTCGGCTGCG
GCGAGCGGTATCAGCTCACTCAAAGGCGGTAATACGGTTATCCACAGAATCAGGGGATAACGCAGGAAAG
AACATGTGAGCAAAAGGCCAGCAAAAGGCCAGGAACCGTAAAAAGGCCGCGTTGCTGGCGTTTTTCCATA
GGCTCCGCCCCCCTGACGAGCATCACAAAAATCGACGCTCAAGTCAGAGGTGGCGAAACCCGACAGGACT
ATAAAGATACCAGGCGTTTCCCCCTGGAAGCTCCCTCGTGCGCTCTCCTGTTCCGACCCTGCCGCTTACC
GGATACCTGTCCGCCTTTCTCCCTTCGGGAAGCGTGGCGCTTTCTCATAGCTCACGCTGTAGGTATCTCA
GTTCGGTGTAGGTCGTTCGCTCCAAGCTGGGCTGTGTGCACGAACCCCCCGTTCAGCCCGACCGCTGCGC
CTTATCCGGTAACTATCGTCTTGAGTCCAACCCGGTAAGACACGACTTATCGCCACTGGCAGCAGCCACT
GGTAACAGGATTAGCAGAGCGAGGTATGTAGGCGGTGCTACAGAGTTCTTGAAGTGGTGGCCTAACTACG
GCTACACTAGAAGAACAGTATTTGGTATCTGCGCTCTGCTGAAGCCAGTTACCTTCGGAAAAAGAGTTGG
TAGCTCTTGATCCGGCAAACAAACCACCGCTGGTAGCGGTGGTTTTTTTGTTTGCAAGCAGCAGATTACG
CGCAGAAAAAAAGGATCTCAAGAAGATCCTTTGATCTTTTCTACGGGGTCTGACGCTCAGTGGAACGAAA
ACTCACGTTAAGGGATTTTGGTCATGAGATTATCAAAAAGGATCTTCACCTAGATCCTTTTAAATTAAAA
ATGAAGTTTTAAATCAATCTAAAGTATATATGAGTAAACTTGGTCTGACAGTTACCAATGCTTAATCAGT
GAGGCACCTATCTCAGCGATCTGTCTATTTCGTTCATCCATAGTTGCCTGACTCCCCGTCGTGTAGATAA
CTACGATACGGGAGGGCTTACCATCTGGCCCCAGTGCTGCAATGATACCGCGAGACCCACGCTCACCGGC
TCCAGATTTATCAGCAATAAACCAGCCAGCCGGAAGGGCCGAGCGCAGAAGTGGTCCTGCAACTTTATCC
GCCTCCATCCAGTCTATTAATTGTTGCCGGGAAGCTAGAGTAAGTAGTTCGCCAGTTAATAGTTTGCGCA
ACGTTGTTGCCATTGCTACAGGCATCGTGGTGTCACGCTCGTCGTTTGGTATGGCTTCATTCAGCTCCGG
TTCCCAACGATCAAGGCGAGTTACATGATCCCCCATGTTGTGCAAAAAAGCGGTTAGCTCCTTCGGTCCT
CCGATCGTTGTCAGAAGTAAGTTGGCCGCAGTGTTATCACTCATGGTTATGGCAGCACTGCATAATTCTC
TTACTGTCATGCCATCCGTAAGATGCTTTTCTGTGACTGGTGAGTACTCAACCAAGTCATTCTGAGAATA
GTGTATGCGGCGACCGAGTTGCTCTTGCCCGGCGTCAATACGGGATAATACCGCGCCACATAGCAGAACT
TTAAAAGTGCTCATCATTGGAAAACGTTCTTCGGGGCGAAAACTCTCAAGGATCTTACCGCTGTTGAGAT
CCAGTTCGATGTAACCCACTCGTGCACCCAACTGATCTTCAGCATCTTTTACTTTCACCAGCGTTTCTGG
GTGAGCAAAAACAGGAAGGCAAAATGCCGCAAAAAAGGGAATAAGGGCGACACGGAAATGTTGAATACTC
ATACTCTTCCTTTTTCAATATTATTGAAGCATTTATCAGGGTTATTGTCTCATGAGCGGATACATATTTG
AATGTATTTAGAAAAATAAACAAATAGGGGTTCCGCGCACATTTCCCCGAAAAGTGCCACCTAAATTGTA
AGCGTTAATATTTTGTTAAAATTCGCGTTAAATTTTTGTTAAATCAGCTCATTTTTTAACCAATAGGCCG
AAATCGGCAAAATCCCTTATAAATCAAAAGAATAGACCGAGATAGGGT
[37 nt withheld, positions 4319-4355]
AAAGAACGTGGACTCCAACGTCAAAGG
[49 nt withheld, positions 4383-4431]
T
[91 nt withheld, positions 4433-4523]
G
[124 nt withheld, positions 4525-4648]
CCCATTCGCCATTCAGGCTGCGCAACTGTTGGGAAGGGCGATCGGTGCGGGCCTCTTCGCTATTACGCCA
GTCGACC
